>Addgene plasmid #80978 | CRT-GFP pcDNA3.1 | addgene partial sequence | sequence record 155863 | CMV-F 5'-CGCAAATGGGCGGTAGGCGTG-3'
CAGAGCTCTCTGGCTAACTAGAGAACCCACTGCTTACTGGCTTATCGAAATTAATACGACTCACTATAGG
GAGACCCAAGCTGGCTAGCCGCCATGCTCCTTTCGGTGCCGCTCCTGCTTGGCCTCCTCGGCCTGGCCGC
CGCAGACCCTGCCATCTATTTCAAAGAGCAGTTCTTGGACGGAGATGCCTGGACCAACCGCTGGGTCGAA
TCCAAACATAAGTCCGATTTTGGCAAATTTGTCCTCAGTTCTGGCAAATTTTACGGGGACCTGGAGAAGG
ATAAAGGGCTGCAGACAAGCCAAGATGCCCGATTTTACGCACTGTCCGCCAAATTCGAACCCTTCAGCAA
TAAGGGCCAGACACTGGTGGTACAGTTCACGGTGAAGCATGAGCAGAATATCGACTGTGGGGGCGGCTAC
GTGAAGCTGTTTCCGAGTGGCTTGGACCAGAAGGACATGCATGGAGACTCAGAATATAACATCATGTTTG
GTCCGGACATCTGCGGTCCTGGCACCAAGAAGGTTCATGTCATCTTTAACTACAAGGGCAAGAATGTGCT
GATCAACAAGGATATCCGGTGTAAGGATGATGAATTCACACACCTATACACACTGATTGTGCGGCCAGAC
AACACCTATGAGGTGAAAATTGACAACAGCCAGGTGGAGTCAGGCTCCTTGGAGGATGATTGGGACTTTC
TGCCACCCAAGAAGATAAAGGACCCTGATGCTGCCAAGCCGGAAGACTGGGATGAACGAGCCAAGATCGA
TGACCCCACAGATTCCAAGCCTGAGGACTGGGACAAGCCAGAGCACATCCCTGACCCTGATGCTAAGAAG
CCTGAGGACTGGGATGAAGAGATGGATGGAGAGTGGGAACCACCAGTGATTCAAAATCCTGAATACAAGG
GCGAGTGGAAACCACGTCAAATTGACAACCCAGATTACAAGGGTACCTGGATACACCCAGAAATTGACAA
CCCTGAATACTCCCCCGATGCAAATATCTATGCCTATGATAGTTTTGCTGTACTGGGCCTA
