>Addgene plasmid #80978 | CRT-GFP pcDNA3.1 | addgene partial sequence | sequence record 155864 | EGFP-N 5'-CGTCGCCGTCCAGCTCGACCAG-3'
AGCTCCTCGCCCTTGCTCACGCGGCCGCCAGGGGATTCTTCCTCATCTTCCTCCTTCTCATCTTCTTCAT
CCTCATCTTCATCTCTGTCATCATCATCCTCTTTATCCTCAGCTTCTTCTTCCTCTTTACGCTTCTTGTC
CTCTTCTTCTTCCTTAAGCCTCTGCTCCTCATCCTGCTTGTCCTTCATCTGCTTCTCTGCAGCCTTGGTA
ACACCCCACGTCTCATTGCCAAACTCCTCTGCATAGGCCTCATCATTGGTGATGAGGAAATTGTCAAAGA
TTGTCCCGGACTTGACCTGCCAGAGATCTAGGCCCAGTACAGCAAAACTATCATAGGCATAGATATTTGC
ATCGGGGGAGTATTCAGGGTTGTCAATTTCTGGGTGTATCCAGGTACCCTTGTAATCTGGGTTGTCAATT
TGACGTGGTTTCCACTCGCCCTTGTATTCAGGATTTTGAATCACTGGTGGTTCCCACTCTCCATCCATCT
CTTCATCCCAGTCCTCAGGCTTCTTAGCATCAGGGTCAGGGATGTGCTCTGGCTTGTCCCAGTCCTCAGG
CTTGGAATCTGTGGGGTCATCGATCTTGGCTCGTTCATCCCAGTCTTCCGGCTTGGCAGCATCAGGGTCC
TTTATCTTCTTGGGTGGCAGAAAGTCCCAATCATCCTCCAAGGAGCCTGACTCCACCTGGCTGTTGTCAA
TTTTCACCTCATAGGTGTTGTCTGGCCGCACAATCAGTGTGTATAGGTGTGTGAATTCATCATCCTTACA
CCGGATATCCTTGTTGATCAGCACATTCTTGCCCTTGTAGTTAAAGATGACATGAACCTTCTTGGTGCCA
GGACCGCAGATGTCCGGACCAAACATGATGTTATATTCTGAGTCTCCATGCATGTCCTTCTGGTCCAAGC
CACTCGGAAACAGCTTCACGTAGCCGCCCCCACAGTCGATATTCTGCTCATGCTTCACCGTGAA
