[The description below was written by a language model from this plasmid's Addgene catalogue record.]
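Description:
CRT-GFP pcDNA3.1 is a mammalian expression plasmid that produces mouse calreticulin (CRT, gene Calr) fused at its C terminus to EGFP. It is built on a lab-modified pcDNA3.1 backbone in which an EGFP coding sequence carrying an added KDEL motif was amplified from pEGFP-N2 and inserted between the NotI and XbaI sites. The calreticulin coding sequence was then cloned upstream of this, between NheI and NotI, and transcription of the fusion is driven by the CMV promoter, a strong constitutive promoter suited to transient transfection of cultured mammalian cells. In bacteria the plasmid is maintained at high copy number under ampicillin selection. The record provides no feature table, so other backbone elements such as the polyadenylation signal or any mammalian selection marker are not documented here.

The design centres on the placement of the KDEL signal. Calreticulin is a resident chaperone and calcium-binding protein of the endoplasmic reticulum, and its native C-terminal KDEL tetrapeptide is the retrieval signal that keeps it in that compartment. Because KDEL must sit at the extreme C terminus to function, a simple C-terminal GFP fusion would bury it. Here the insert lacks its own KDEL, and the motif is instead supplied at the end of EGFP, so the full-length fusion should still terminate in KDEL and be retained in the ER while remaining fluorescent.

The stated purpose is mammalian expression of CRT-GFP, allowing visualisation of calreticulin localisation or its overexpression in cells. The associated study concerns calreticulin binding to the aminoglycoside gentamicin and its effect on drug-induced ototoxicity.
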