Addgene plasmid #80978: CRT-GFP pcDNA3.1
Purpose: mammalian expression of CRT-GFP
Depositing lab: Peter Steyger. Depositing organization: Oregon Health & Science University. Publication: Calreticulin binds to gentamicin and reduces drug-induced ototoxicity. Karasawa T, Wang Q, David LL, Steyger PS. Toxicol Sci. 2011 Dec;124(2):378-87. doi: 10.1093/toxsci/kfr196. Epub 2011 Jul 23. PubMed 21785162.
Backbone
  Vector backbone: GFP-pcDNA3.1
  Backbone manufacturer: Steyger lab
  Modifications to backbone: GFP with the addition of KDEL was generated by PCR using pEGFP-N2 (Clontech) as a template, digested with NotI/XbaI and subcloned into pcDNA3.1
  Vector type: Mammalian Expression
Growth in bacteria
  Bacterial resistance: Ampicillin, 100 μg/mL
  Growth temperature: 37°C
  Growth strain: DH5alpha
  Copy number: High Copy
Gene/Insert
  Gene/Insert name: CRT (alt name: calreticulin)
  Species: M. musculus (mouse)
  Mutation: no KDEL
  Entrez Gene: Calr (a.k.a. CRT, Calregulin)
  Promoter: CMV
  Tag / fusion protein: EGFP (C terminal on backbone)
  Cloning method: Restriction Enzyme; 5′ cloning site NheI (unknown if destroyed); 3′ cloning site NotI (unknown if destroyed)
  Sequencing primers: 5′ CMV-F; 3′ EGFP-R
Terms and licenses: Academic/Nonprofit Terms; Industry Terms: Not Available to Industry
How to cite: CRT-GFP pcDNA3.1 was a gift from Peter Steyger (Addgene plasmid # 80978 ; http://n2t.net/addgene:80978 ; RRID:Addgene_80978)
